Addgene plasmid #144675: TFORF3199
Purpose: Lentiviral vector for overexpressing transcription factor ORFs with unique 24-bp barcodes. Barcodes facilitate identification of transcription factors in pooled screens.
Depositing lab: Feng Zhang. Depositing organization: Broad Institute. Publication: A transcription factor atlas of directed differentiation. Joung J, Ma S, Tay T, Geiger-Schuller KR, Kirchgatterer PC, Verdine VK, Guo B, Arias-Garcia MA, Allen WE, Singh A, Kuksenko O, Abudayyeh OO, Gootenberg JS, Fu Z, Macrae RK, Buenrostro JD, Regev A, Zhang F. Cell. 2023 Jan 5;186(1):209-229.e26. doi: 10.1016/j.cell.2022.11.026. PubMed 36608654.
Backbone
  Vector backbone: pLX_TRC317
  Backbone manufacturer: Broad Institute Genetic Perturbation Platform
  Backbone size w/o insert (bp): 8264
  Vector type: Mammalian Expression, Lentiviral
  Selectable markers: Puromycin
Growth in bacteria
  Bacterial resistance: Ampicillin, 100 μg/mL
  Growth temperature: 37°C
  Growth strain: NEB Stable
  Copy number: High Copy
Gene/Insert
  Gene/Insert name: NFATC1
  Species: H. sapiens (human)
  Insert size (bp): 2357
  Entrez Gene: NFATC1 (a.k.a. NF-ATC, NF-ATc1.2, NFAT2, NFATc)
  Promoter: EF1a
  Tag / fusion protein: V5 (C terminal on insert)
  Cloning method: Gateway Cloning
  Sequencing primers: 5′ GGGTGGAGACTGAAGTTAGGCCAG; 3′ CACATAGCGTAAAAGGAGCAACATAG
Resource information
  A portion of this plasmid was derived from a plasmid made by: Broad Institute Genetic Perturbation Platform
Terms and licenses: Academic/Nonprofit Terms; Industry Terms: Not Available to Industry
Depositor comments: NM_172390.2 Please test multiple small colonies in case of plasmid recombination. To make this collection available in a timely manner, a portion of this collection was not fully sequenced by Addgene. If an Addgene verified full plasmid sequence is not available, please contact us prior to placing an order to request the full sequence.
How to cite: TFORF3199 was a gift from Feng Zhang (Addgene plasmid # 144675 ; http://n2t.net/addgene:144675 ; RRID:Addgene_144675)
