[The description below was written by a language model from this plasmid's Addgene catalogue record and pLannotate feature annotations shown in this document.]
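Description:
TFORF3199 is a third-generation-style, self-inactivating lentiviral expression plasmid built on the pLX_TRC317 backbone and carrying the human transcription factor NFATC1 (NFAT2). It belongs to a barcoded transcription factor ORF collection made for pooled overexpression screens. In bacteria it is maintained through a high-copy ColE1/pUC-type origin with ampicillin resistance (AmpR), and an f1 origin is also present. The depositor warns that the plasmid can recombine, as is common for LTR-containing vectors.

The viral portion begins with an RSV promoter fused to a truncated HIV-1 5' LTR, followed by the Ψ packaging signal, a gag fragment and the RRE. It ends in a ΔU3 3' LTR with a downstream SV40 polyadenylation signal. Between the LTRs, an SV40 early promoter drives a puromycin N-acetyltransferase gene for selecting transduced mammalian cells, and a cPPT/CTS follows to aid nuclear import of the viral genome. The EF-1α promoter then drives the NFATC1 ORF, which was inserted by Gateway cloning and is flanked by attB1 and attB2 remnants. The ORF reads through into a C-terminal V5 epitope tag for detection. A WPRE downstream enhances transcript stability and expression.

The annotation tool labelled the ORF by its closest match to mouse Nfatc1, but the catalogue records the insert as human. The 24-bp barcode that identifies this ORF in pooled screens is not annotated in the feature table, so its exact position is not stated. A short U6 promoter fragment between the V5 tag and the WPRE appears to be a backbone remnant. The construct is used to produce lentivirus for stable NFATC1 overexpression, for example in directed differentiation screens.
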