Features (pLannotate 1.2.2; 34 found; start..end, strand, type, name):
      1..1179    +  promoter       EF-1α promoter: strong constitutive promoter for human elongation factor EF-1α
   1200..1217    +  protein_bind   attB1 (fragment): mutant version of attB; core recombination site for the Gateway® BP reaction BP Clonase™
   1226..3373    +  CDS            Nfatc1: NFAC1_MOUSE - Also known as Nfat2, Nfatc. Experimental evidence at protein level: Swiss-Prot protein existence level 1. Plays a role in the inducible expression of cytokine genes in T-cells, especially in the induction of the IL-2 or IL-4 gene transcription (PubMed:9388475). Also controls gene expression in embryonic cardiac cells. Could regulate not only the activation and proliferation but also the differentiation and programmed death of T- lymphocytes as well as lymphoid and non-lymphoid cells (By similarity). Required for osteoclastogenesis and regulates many genes important for osteoclast
   3381..3398    -  protein_bind   attB2 (fragment): mutant version of attB; core recombination site for the Gateway® BP reaction BP Clonase™
   3407..3448    +  CDS            V5 tag: epitope tag from simian virus 5
   3464..3517    +  promoter       U6 promoter (fragment): RNA polymerase III promoter for human U6 snRNA
   3559..4147    +  misc_feature   WPRE: woodchuck hepatitis virus posttranscriptional regulatory element
   4198..4217    +  misc_feature   cPPT/CTS (fragment): central polypurine tract and central termination sequence of HIV-1
   4219..4452    +  LTR            3' LTR (ΔU3): self-inactivating 3' long terminal repeat (LTR) from HIV-1
   4530..4651    +  polyA_signal   SV40 poly(A) signal: SV40 polyadenylation signal
   4691..4826    +  rep_origin     SV40 ori: SV40 origin of replication
   4847..4865    -  promoter       T7 promoter: promoter for bacteriophage T7 RNA polymerase
   4873..5028    +  CDS            lacZα (fragment): LacZα fragment of β-galactosidase; lacZ fragment
   5033..5461    +  rep_origin     f1 ori (sequence partly withheld): f1 bacteriophage origin of replication; arrow indicates direction of (+) strand synthesis
   5514..5618    +  promoter       AmpR promoter: bla
   5619..6479    +  CDS            AmpR: β-lactamase; bla; confers resistance to ampicillin, carbenicillin, and related antibiotics
   6650..7238    +  rep_origin     ori: high-copy-number ColE1/pMB1/pBR322/pUC origin of replication
   7421..7513    +  CDS            lacI (fragment): lac repressor; lacI; The lac repressor binds to the lac operator to inhibit transcription in E. coli. This inhibition can be relieved by adding lactose or isopropyl-β-D-thiogalactopyranoside (IPTG).
   7526..7547    +  protein_bind   CAP binding site: CAP binding activates transcription in the presence of cAMP. E. coli catabolite activator protein
   7562..7592    +  promoter       lac promoter: promoter for the E. coli lac operon
   7600..7616    +  protein_bind   lac operator: The lac repressor binds to the lac operator to inhibit transcription in E. coli. This inhibition can be relieved by adding lactose or isopropyl-β-D-thiogalactopyranoside (IPTG). lac repressor encoded by lacI
   7661..7679    +  promoter       T3 promoter: promoter for bacteriophage T3 RNA polymerase
   7707..7933    +  promoter       RSV promoter: Rous sarcoma virus enhancer/promoter
   7934..8114    +  LTR            5' LTR (truncated): truncated 5' long terminal repeat (LTR) from HIV-1
   8161..8286    +  misc_feature   HIV-1 Ψ: packaging signal of human immunodeficiency virus type 1
   8270..8633    +  CDS            HIV-1 gag (fragment): gag protein from human immunodeficiency virus 1; gag
   8779..9012    +  misc_feature   RRE: The Rev response element (RRE) of HIV-1 allows for Rev-dependent mRNA export from the nucleus to the cytoplasm.
   9389..9415    +  CDS            Rev (fragment): human immunodeficiency virus 1 (HIV-1) Rev protein; rev; enhances nuclear export of unspliced and incompletely spliced viral mRNAs
   9422..9445    +  promoter       SV40 promoter (fragment): SV40 early promoter
   9446..9517    +  promoter       SV40 promoter (fragment): SV40 enhancer and early promoter
   9541..9676    +  rep_origin     SV40 ori: SV40 origin of replication
   9722..10318   +  CDS            PuroR (fragment): puromycin N-acetyltransferase; pac from Streptomyces; confers resistance to puromycin
  10367..10484   +  misc_feature   cPPT/CTS: central polypurine tract and central termination sequence of HIV-1
  10549..10615   +  CDS            small t antigen (fragment): SV40 (simian virus 40) small t antigen
>Addgene plasmid #144675 | TFORF3199 | addgene full sequence | sequence record 350537 | Addgene NGS Result
GGCTCCGGTGCCCGTCAGTGGGCAGAGCGCACATCGCCCACAGTCCCCGAGAAGTTGGGGGGAGGGGTCG
GCAATTGAACCGGTGCCTAGAGAAGGTGGCGCGGGGTAAACTGGGAAAGTGATGTCGTGTACTGGCTCCG
CCTTTTTCCCGAGGGTGGGGGAGAACCGTATATAAGTGCAGTAGTCGCCGTGAACGTTCTTTTTCGCAAC
GGGTTTGCCGCCAGAACACAGGTAAGTGCCGTGTGTGGTTCCCGCGGGCCTGGCCTCTTTACGGGTTATG
GCCCTTGCGTGCCTTGAATTACTTCCACCTGGCTGCAGTACGTGATTCTTGATCCCGAGCTTCGGGTTGG
AAGTGGGTGGGAGAGTTCGAGGCCTTGCGCTTAAGGAGCCCCTTCGCCTCGTGCTTGAGTTGAGGCCTGG
CCTGGGCGCTGGGGCCGCCGCGTGCGAATCTGGTGGCACCTTCGCGCCTGTCTCGCTGCTTTCGATAAGT
CTCTAGCCATTTAAAATTTTTGATGACCTGCTGCGACGCTTTTTTTCTGGCAAGATAGTCTTGTAAATGC
GGGCCAAGATCTGCACACTGGTATTTCGGTTTTTGGGGCCGCGGGCGGCGACGGGGCCCGTGCGTCCCAG
CGCACATGTTCGGCGAGGCGGGGCCTGCGAGCGCGGCCACCGAGAATCGGACGGGGGTAGTCTCAAGCTG
GCCGGCCTGCTCTGGTGCCTGGCCTCGCGCCGCCGTGTATCGCCCCGCCCTGGGCGGCAAGGCTGGCCCG
GTCGGCACCAGTTGCGTGAGCGGAAAGATGGCCGCTTCCCGGCCCTGCTGCAGGGAGCTCAAAATGGAGG
ACGCGGCGCTCGGGAGAGCGGGCGGGTGAGTCACCCACACAAAGGAAAAGGGCCTTTCCGTCCTCAGCCG
TCGCTTCATGTGACTCCACGGAGTACCGGGCGCCGTCCAGGCACCTCGATTAGTTCTCGAGCTTTTGGAG
TACGTCGTCTTTAGGTTGGGGGGAGGGGTTTTATGCGATGGAGTTTCCCCACACTGAGTGGGTGGAGACT
GAAGTTAGGCCAGCTTGGCACTTGATGTAATTCTCCTTGGAATTTGCCCTTTTTGAGTTTGGATCTTGGT
TCATTCTCAAGCCTCAGACAGTGGTTCAAAGTTTTTTTCTTCCATTTCAGGTGTCGTGAGGCTAGCATCG
ATTGATCAACAAGTTTGTACAAAAAAGTTGGCACCATGCCAAGCACCAGCTTTCCAGTCCCTTCCAAGTT
TCCACTTGGCCCTGCGGCTGCGGTCTTCGGGAGAGGAGAAACTTTGGGGCCCGCGCCGCGCGCCGGCGGC
ACCATGAAGTCAGCGGAGGAAGAACACTATGGCTATGCATCCTCCAACGTCAGCCCCGCCCTGCCGCTCC
CCACGGCGCACTCCACCCTGCCGGCCCCGTGCCACAACCTTCAGACCTCCACACCGGGCATCATCCCGCC
GGCGGATCACCCCTCGGGGTACGGAGCAGCTTTGGACGGTGGGCCCGCGGGCTACTTCCTCTCCTCCGGC
CACACCAGGCCTGATGGGGCCCCTGCCCTGGAGAGTCCTCGCATCGAGATAACCTCGTGCTTGGGCCTGT
ACCACAACAATAACCAGTTTTTCCACGATGTGGAGGTGGAAGACGTCCTCCCTAGCTCCAAACGGTCCCC
CTCCACGGCCACGCTGAGTCTGCCCAGCCTGGAGGCCTACAGAGACCCCTCGTGCCTGAGCCCGGCCAGC
AGCCTGTCCTCCCGGAGCTGCAACTCAGAGGCCTCCTCCTACGAGTCCAACTACTCGTACCCGTACGCGT
CCCCCCAGACGTCGCCATGGCAGTCTCCCTGCGTGTCTCCCAAGACCACGGACCCCGAGGAGGGCTTTCC
CCGCGGGCTGGGGGCCTGCACACTGCTGGGTTCCCCGCGGCACTCCCCCTCCACCTCGCCCCGCGCCAGC
GTCACTGAGGAGAGCTGGCTGGGTGCCCGCTCCTCCAGACCCGCGTCCCCGTGCAACAAGAGGAAGTACA
GCCTCAACGGCCGGCAGCCGCCCTACTCACCCCACCACTCGCCCACGCCGTCCCCGCACGGCTCCCCGCG
GGTCAGCGTGACCGACGACTCGTGGTTGGGCAACACCACCCAGTACACCAGCTCGGCCATCGTGGCCGCC
ATCAACGCGCTGACCACCGACAGCAGCCTGGACCTGGGAGATGGCGTCCCTGTCAAGTCCCGCAAGACCA
CCCTGGAGCAGCCGCCCTCAGTGGCGCTCAAGGTGGAGCCCGTCGGGGAGGACCTGGGCAGCCCCCCGCC
CCCGGCCGACTTCGCGCCCGAAGACTACTCCTCTTTCCAGCACATCAGGAAGGGCGGCTTCTGCGACCAG
TACCTGGCGGTGCCGCAGCACCCCTACCAGTGGGCGAAGCCCAAGCCCCTGTCCCCTACGTCCTACATGA
GCCCGACCCTGCCCGCCCTGGACTGGCAGCTGCCGTCCCACTCAGGCCCGTATGAGCTTCGGATTGAGGT
GCAGCCCAAGTCCCACCACCGAGCCCACTACGAGACGGAGGGCAGCCGGGGGGCCGTGAAGGCGTCGGCC
GGAGGACACCCCATCGTGCAGCTGCATGGCTACTTGGAGAATGAGCCGCTGATGCTGCAGCTTTTCATTG
GGACGGCGGACGACCGCCTGCTGCGCCCGCACGCCTTCTACCAGGTGCACCGCATCACAGGGAAGACCGT
GTCCACCACCAGCCACGAGGCCATCCTCTCCAACACCAAAGTCCTGGAGATCCCACTCCTGCCGGAGAAC
AGCATGCGAGCCGTCATTGACTGTGCCGGAATCCTGAAACTCAGAAACTCCGACATTGAACTTCGGAAAG
GAGAGACGGACATCGGGAGGAAGAACACACGGGTACGGCTGGTGTTCCGCGTTCACGTCCCGCAACCCAG
CGGCCGCACGCTGTCCCTGCAGGTGGCCTCCAACCCCATCGAATGCTCCCAGCGCTCAGCTCAGGAGCTG
CCTCTGGTGGAGAAGCAGAGCACGGACAGCTATCCGGTCGTGGGCGGGAAGAAGATGGTCCTGTCTGGCC
ACAACTTCCTGCAGGACTCCAAGGTCATTTTCGTGGAGAAAGCCCCAGATGGCCACCATGTCTGGGAGAT
GGAAGCGAAAACTGACCGGGACCTGTGCAAGCCGAATTCTCTGGTGGTTGAGATCCCGCCGTTTCGGAAT
CAGAGGATAACCAGCCCCGTTCACGTCAGTTTCTACGTCTGCAACGGGAAGAGAAAGCGAAGCCAGTACC
AGCGTTTCACCTACCTTCCCGCCAACGGTAACGCCATCTTTCTAACCGTAAGCCGTGAACATGAGCGCGT
GGGGTGCTTTTTCTTGCCAACTTTCTTGTACAAAGTGGTTGATATCGGTAAGCCTATCCCTAACCCTCTC
CTCGGTCTCGATTCTACGTAGTAATGAACTAGTCCGTAACTTGAAAGTATTTCGATTTCTTGGCTTTATA
TATCTTGTGGAAAGGACGAGCCGAAGGAGTGCTTTTTACAGCGACGCGTTAAGTCGACAATCAACCTCTG
GATTACAAAATTTGTGAAAGATTGACTGGTATTCTTAACTATGTTGCTCCTTTTACGCTATGTGGATACG
CTGCTTTAATGCCTTTGTATCATGCTATTGCTTCCCGTATGGCTTTCATTTTCTCCTCCTTGTATAAATC
CTGGTTGCTGTCTCTTTATGAGGAGTTGTGGCCCGTTGTCAGGCAACGTGGCGTGGTGTGCACTGTGTTT
GCTGACGCAACCCCCACTGGTTGGGGCATTGCCACCACCTGTCAGCTCCTTTCCGGGACTTTCGCTTTCC
CCCTCCCTATTGCCACGGCGGAACTCATCGCCGCCTGCCTTGCCCGCTGCTGGACAGGGGCTCGGCTGTT
GGGCACTGACAATTCCGTGGTGTTGTCGGGGAAATCATCGTCCTTTCCTTGGCTGCTCGCCTGTGTTGCC
ACCTGGATTCTGCGCGGGACGTCCTTCTGCTACGTCCCTTCGGCCCTCAATCCAGCGGACCTTCCTTCCC
GCGGCCTGCTGCCGGCTCTGCGGCCTCTTCCGCGTCTTCGCCTTCGCCCTCAGACGAGTCGGATCTCCCT
TTGGGCCGCCTCCCCGCGTCGACTTTAAGACCAATGACTTACAAGGCAGCTGTAGATCTTAGCCACTTTT
TAAAAGAAAAGGGGGGACTGGAAGGGCTAATTCACTCCCAACGAAGACAAGATCTGCTTTTTGCTTGTAC
TGGGTCTCTCTGGTTAGACCAGATCTGAGCCTGGGAGCTCTCTGGCTAACTAGGGAACCCACTGCTTAAG
CCTCAATAAAGCTTGCCTTGAGTGCTTCAAGTAGTGTGTGCCCGTCTGTTGTGTGACTCTGGTAACTAGA
GATCCCTCAGACCCTTTTAGTCAGTGTGGAAAATCTCTAGCAGTACGTATAGTAGTTCATGTCATCTTAT
TATTCAGTATTTATAACTTGCAAAGAAATGAATATCAGAGAGTGAGAGGAACTTGTTTATTGCAGCTTAT
AATGGTTACAAATAAAGCAATAGCATCACAAATTTCACAAATAAAGCATTTTTTTCACTGCATTCTAGTT
GTGGTTTGTCCAAACTCATCAATGTATCTTATCATGTCTGGCTCTAGCTATCCCGCCCCTAACTCCGCCC
ATCCCGCCCCTAACTCCGCCCAGTTCCGCCCATTCTCCGCCCCATGGCTGACTAATTTTTTTTATTTATG
CAGAGGCCGAGGCCGCCTCGGCCTCTGAGCTATTCCAGAAGTAGTGAGGAGGCTTTTTTGGAGGCCTAGG
GACGTACCCAATTCGCCCTATAGTGAGTCGTATTACGCGCGCTCACTGGCCGTCGTTTTACAACGTCGTG
ACTGGGAAAACCCTGGCGTTACCCAACTTAATCGCCTTGCAGCACATCCCCCTTTCGCCAGCTGGCGTAA
TAGCGAAGAGGCCCGCACCGATCGCCCTTCCCAACAGTTGCGCAGCCTGAATGGCGAATGGG
[124 nt withheld, positions 5033-5156]
C
[91 nt withheld, positions 5158-5248]
A
[49 nt withheld, positions 5250-5298]
CCTTTGACGTTGGAGTCCACGTTCTTT
[37 nt withheld, positions 5326-5362]
ACCCTATCTCGGTCTATTCTTTTGATTTATAAGGGATTTTGCCGATTTCGGCCTATTGGTTAAAAAATGA
GCTGATTTAACAAAAATTTAACGCGAATTTTAACAAAATATTAACGCTTACAATTTAGGTGGCACTTTTC
GGGGAAATGTGCGCGGAACCCCTATTTGTTTATTTTTCTAAATACATTCAAATATGTATCCGCTCATGAG
ACAATAACCCTGATAAATGCTTCAATAATATTGAAAAAGGAAGAGTATGAGTATTCAACATTTCCGTGTC
GCCCTTATTCCCTTTTTTGCGGCATTTTGCCTTCCTGTTTTTGCTCACCCAGAAACGCTGGTGAAAGTAA
AAGATGCTGAAGATCAGTTGGGTGCACGAGTGGGTTACATCGAACTGGATCTCAACAGCGGTAAGATCCT
TGAGAGTTTTCGCCCCGAAGAACGTTTTCCAATGATGAGCACTTTTAAAGTTCTGCTATGTGGCGCGGTA
TTATCCCGTATTGACGCCGGGCAAGAGCAACTCGGTCGCCGCATACACTATTCTCAGAATGACTTGGTTG
AGTACTCACCAGTCACAGAAAAGCATCTTACGGATGGCATGACAGTAAGAGAATTATGCAGTGCTGCCAT
AACCATGAGTGATAACACTGCGGCCAACTTACTTCTGACAACGATCGGAGGACCGAAGGAGCTAACCGCT
TTTTTGCACAACATGGGGGATCATGTAACTCGCCTTGATCGTTGGGAACCGGAGCTGAATGAAGCCATAC
CAAACGACGAGCGTGACACCACGATGCCTGTAGCAATGGCAACAACGTTGCGCAAACTATTAACTGGCGA
ACTACTTACTCTAGCTTCCCGGCAACAATTAATAGACTGGATGGAGGCGGATAAAGTTGCAGGACCACTT
CTGCGCTCGGCCCTTCCGGCTGGCTGGTTTATTGCTGATAAATCTGGAGCCGGTGAGCGTGGGTCTCGCG
GTATCATTGCAGCACTGGGGCCAGATGGTAAGCCCTCCCGTATCGTAGTTATCTACACGACGGGGAGTCA
GGCAACTATGGATGAACGAAATAGACAGATCGCTGAGATAGGTGCCTCACTGATTAAGCATTGGTAACTG
TCAGACCAAGTTTACTCATATATACTTTAGATTGATTTAAAACTTCATTTTTAATTTAAAAGGATCTAGG
TGAAGATCCTTTTTGATAATCTCATGACCAAAATCCCTTAACGTGAGTTTTCGTTCCACTGAGCGTCAGA
CCCCGTAGAAAAGATCAAAGGATCTTCTTGAGATCCTTTTTTTCTGCGCGTAATCTGCTGCTTGCAAACA
AAAAAACCACCGCTACCAGCGGTGGTTTGTTTGCCGGATCAAGAGCTACCAACTCTTTTTCCGAAGGTAA
CTGGCTTCAGCAGAGCGCAGATACCAAATACTGTTCTTCTAGTGTAGCCGTAGTTAGGCCACCACTTCAA
GAACTCTGTAGCACCGCCTACATACCTCGCTCTGCTAATCCTGTTACCAGTGGCTGCTGCCAGTGGCGAT
AAGTCGTGTCTTACCGGGTTGGACTCAAGACGATAGTTACCGGATAAGGCGCAGCGGTCGGGCTGAACGG
GGGGTTCGTGCACACAGCCCAGCTTGGAGCGAACGACCTACACCGAACTGAGATACCTACAGCGTGAGCT
ATGAGAAAGCGCCACGCTTCCCGAAGGGAGAAAGGCGGACAGGTATCCGGTAAGCGGCAGGGTCGGAACA
GGAGAGCGCACGAGGGAGCTTCCAGGGGGAAACGCCTGGTATCTTTATAGTCCTGTCGGGTTTCGCCACC
TCTGACTTGAGCGTCGATTTTTGTGATGCTCGTCAGGGGGGCGGAGCCTATGGAAAAACGCCAGCAACGC
GGCCTTTTTACGGTTCCTGGCCTTTTGCTGGCCTTTTGCTCACATGTTCTTTCCTGCGTTATCCCCTGAT
TCTGTGGATAACCGTATTACCGCCTTTGAGTGAGCTGATACCGCTCGCCGCAGCCGAACGACCGAGCGCA
GCGAGTCAGTGAGCGAGGAAGCGGAAGAGCGCCCAATACGCAAACCGCCTCTCCCCGCGCGTTGGCCGAT
TCATTAATGCAGCTGGCACGACAGGTTTCCCGACTGGAAAGCGGGCAGTGAGCGCAACGCAATTAATGTG
AGTTAGCTCACTCATTAGGCACCCCAGGCTTTACACTTTATGCTTCCGGCTCGTATGTTGTGTGGAATTG
TGAGCGGATAACAATTTCACACAGGAAACAGCTATGACCATGATTACGCCAAGCGCGCAATTAACCCTCA
CTAAAGGGAACAAAAGCTGGAGCTGCAAGCTTAATGTAGTCTTATGCAATACTCTTGTAGTCTTGCAACA
TGGTAACGATGAGTTAGCAACATGCCTTACAAGGAGAGAAAAAGCACCGTGCATGCCGATTGGTGGAAGT
AAGGTGGTACGATCGTGCCTTATTAGGAAGGCAACAGACGGGTCTGACATGGATTGGACGAACCACTGAA
TTGCCGCATTGCAGAGATATTGTATTTAAGTGCCTAGCTCGATACATAAACGGGTCTCTCTGGTTAGACC
AGATCTGAGCCTGGGAGCTCTCTGGCTAACTAGGGAACCCACTGCTTAAGCCTCAATAAAGCTTGCCTTG
AGTGCTTCAAGTAGTGTGTGCCCGTCTGTTGTGTGACTCTGGTAACTAGAGATCCCTCAGACCCTTTTAG
TCAGTGTGGAAAATCTCTAGCAGTGGCGCCCGAACAGGGACTTGAAAGCGAAAGGGAAACCAGAGGAGCT
CTCTCGACGCAGGACTCGGCTTGCTGAAGCGCGCACGGCAAGAGGCGAGGGGCGGCGACTGGTGAGTACG
CCAAAAATTTTGACTAGCGGAGGCTAGAAGGAGAGAGATGGGTGCGAGAGCGTCAGTATTAAGCGGGGGA
GAATTAGATCGCGATGGGAAAAAATTCGGTTAAGGCCAGGGGGAAAGAAAAAATATAAATTAAAACATAT
AGTATGGGCAAGCAGGGAGCTAGAACGATTCGCAGTTAATCCTGGCCTGTTAGAAACATCAGAAGGCTGT
AGACAAATACTGGGACAGCTACAACCATCCCTTCAGACAGGATCAGAAGAACTTAGATCATTATATAATA
CAGTAGCAACCCTCTATTGTGTGCATCAAAGGATAGAGATAAAAGACACCAAGGAAGCTTTAGACAAGAT
AGAGGAAGAGCAAAACAAAAGTAAGACCACCGCACAGCAAGCGGCCGCTGATCTTCAGACCTGGAGGAGG
AGATATGAGGGACAATTGGAGAAGTGAATTATATAAATATAAAGTAGTAAAAATTGAACCATTAGGAGTA
GCACCCACCAAGGCAAAGAGAAGAGTGGTGCAGAGAGAAAAAAGAGCAGTGGGAATAGGAGCTTTGTTCC
TTGGGTTCTTGGGAGCAGCAGGAAGCACTATGGGCGCAGCGTCAATGACGCTGACGGTACAGGCCAGACA
ATTATTGTCTGGTATAGTGCAGCAGCAGAACAATTTGCTGAGGGCTATTGAGGCGCAACAGCATCTGTTG
CAACTCACAGTCTGGGGCATCAAGCAGCTCCAGGCAAGAATCCTGGCTGTGGAAAGATACCTAAAGGATC
AACAGCTCCTGGGGATTTGGGGTTGCTCTGGAAAACTCATTTGCACCACTGCTGTGCCTTGGAATGCTAG
TTGGAGTAATAAATCTCTGGAACAGATTTGGAATCACACGACCTGGATGGAGTGGGACAGAGAAATTAAC
AATTACACAAGCTTAATACACTCCTTAATTGAAGAATCGCAAAACCAGCAAGAAAAGAATGAACAAGAAT
TATTGGAATTAGATAAATGGGCAAGTTTGTGGAATTGGTTTAACATAACAAATTGGCTGTGGTATATAAA
ATTATTCATAATGATAGTAGGAGGCTTGGTAGGTTTAAGAATAGTTTTTGCTGTACTTTCTATAGTGAAT
AGAGTTAGGCAGGGATATTCACCATTATCGTTTCAGACCCACCTCCCAACCCCGAGGGGACCCATGCATT
GCATCTCAATTAGTCAGCAACCAGGTGTGGAAAGTCCCCAGGCTCCCCAGCAGGCAGAAGTATGCAAAGC
ATGCGTCTCAATTAGTCAGCAACCATAGTCCCGCCCCTAACTCCGCCCATCCCGCCCCTAACTCCGCCCA
GTTCCGCCCATTCTCCGCCCCATGGCTGACTAATTTTTTTTATTTATGCAGAGGCCGAGGCCGCCTCGGC
CTCTGAGCTATTCCAGAAGTAGTGAGGAGGCTTTTTTGGAGGCCTAGGCTTTTGCAAAAAGCTTTCTAGA
GGTACCACCGGAGCTTACCATGACCGAGTACAAGCCCACGGTGCGCCTCGCCACCCGCGACGACGTCCCC
AGGGCCGTACGCACCCTCGCCGCCGCGTTCGCCGACTACCCCGCCACGCGCCACACCGTCGATCCGGACC
GCCACATCGAGCGGGTCACCGAGCTGCAAGAACTCTTCCTCACGCGCGTCGGGCTCGACATCGGCAAGGT
GTGGGTCGCGGACGACGGCGCCGCCGTGGCGGTCTGGACCACGCCGGAGAGCGTCGAAGCGGGGGCGGTG
TTCGCCGAGATCGGCCCGCGCATGGCCGAGTTGAGCGGTTCCCGGCTGGCCGCGCAGCAACAGATGGAAG
GCCTCCTGGCGCCGCACCGGCCCAAGGAGCCCGCGTGGTTCCTGGCCACCGTCGGCGTCTCGCCCGACCA
CCAGGGCAAGGGTCTGGGCAGCGCCGTCGTGCTCCCCGGAGTGGAGGCGGCCGAGCGCGCCGGGGTGCCC
GCCTTCCTGGAGACCTCCGCGCCCCGCAACCTCCCCTTCTACGAGCGGCTCGGCTTCACCGTCACCGCCG
ACGTCGAGGTGCCCGAAGGACCGCGCACCTGGTGCATGACCCGCAAGCCCGGTGCCAGTTAACGAATTCT
AGATCTTGAGACAAATGGCAGTATTCATCCACAATTTTAAAAGAAAAGGGGGGATTGGGGGGTACAGTGC
AGGGGAAAGAATAGTAGACATAATAGCAACAGACATACAAACTAAAGAATTACAAAAACAAATTACAAAA
ATTCAAAATTTTCGGGTTTATTACAGGGACAGCAGAGATCCACTTTGGCGCCGGCTCGAGGCCTGCAGGT
GCAAAGATGGATAAAGTTTTAAACAGAGAGGAATCTTTGCAGCTAATGGACCTTCTAGGTCTTGAAAGGA
GTGGGAATT
