>Addgene plasmid #144675 | TFORF3199 | depositor partial sequence | sequence record 286140 | Insert
ATCGATTGATCAACAAGTTTGTACAAAAAAGTTGGCACCATGCCAAGCACCAGCTTTCCAGTCCCTTCCA
AGTTTCCACTTGGCCCTGCGGCTGCGGTCTTCGGGAGAGGAGAAACTTTGGGGCCCGCGCCGCGCGCCGG
CGGCACCATGAAGTCAGCGGAGGAAGAACACTATGGCTATGCATCCTCCAACGTCAGCCCCGCCCTGCCG
CTCCCCACGGCGCACTCCACCCTGCCGGCCCCGTGCCACAACCTTCAGACCTCCACACCGGGCATCATCC
CGCCGGCGGATCACCCCTCGGGGTACGGAGCAGCTTTGGACGGTGGGCCCGCGGGCTACTTCCTCTCCTC
CGGCCACACCAGGCCTGATGGGGCCCCTGCCCTGGAGAGTCCTCGCATCGAGATAACCTCGTGCTTGGGC
CTGTACCACAACAATAACCAGTTTTTCCACGATGTGGAGGTGGAAGACGTCCTCCCTAGCTCCAAACGGT
CCCCCTCCACGGCCACGCTGAGTCTGCCCAGCCTGGAGGCCTACAGAGACCCCTCGTGCCTGAGCCCGGC
CAGCAGCCTGTCCTCCCGGAGCTGCAACTCAGAGGCCTCCTCCTACGAGTCCAACTACTCGTACCCGTAC
GCGTCCCCCCAGACGTCGCCATGGCAGTCTCCCTGCGTGTCTCCCAAGACCACGGACCCCGAGGAGGGCT
TTCCCCGCGGGCTGGGGGCCTGCACACTGCTGGGTTCCCCGCGGCACTCCCCCTCCACCTCGCCCCGCGC
CAGCGTCACTGAGGAGAGCTGGCTGGGTGCCCGCTCCTCCAGACCCGCGTCCCCGTGCAACAAGAGGAAG
TACAGCCTCAACGGCCGGCAGCCGCCCTACTCACCCCACCACTCGCCCACGCCGTCCCCGCACGGCTCCC
CGCGGGTCAGCGTGACCGACGACTCGTGGTTGGGCAACACCACCCAGTACACCAGCTCGGCCATCGTGGC
CGCCATCAACGCGCTGACCACCGACAGCAGCCTGGACCTGGGAGATGGCGTCCCTGTCAAGTCCCGCAAG
ACCACCCTGGAGCAGCCGCCCTCAGTGGCGCTCAAGGTGGAGCCCGTCGGGGAGGACCTGGGCAGCCCCC
CGCCCCCGGCCGACTTCGCGCCCGAAGACTACTCCTCTTTCCAGCACATCAGGAAGGGCGGCTTCTGCGA
CCAGTACCTGGCGGTGCCGCAGCACCCCTACCAGTGGGCGAAGCCCAAGCCCCTGTCCCCTACGTCCTAC
ATGAGCCCGACCCTGCCCGCCCTGGACTGGCAGCTGCCGTCCCACTCAGGCCCGTATGAGCTTCGGATTG
AGGTGCAGCCCAAGTCCCACCACCGAGCCCACTACGAGACGGAGGGCAGCCGGGGGGCCGTGAAGGCGTC
GGCCGGAGGACACCCCATCGTGCAGCTGCATGGCTACTTGGAGAATGAGCCGCTGATGCTGCAGCTTTTC
ATTGGGACGGCGGACGACCGCCTGCTGCGCCCGCACGCCTTCTACCAGGTGCACCGCATCACAGGGAAGA
CCGTGTCCACCACCAGCCACGAGGCCATCCTCTCCAACACCAAAGTCCTGGAGATCCCACTCCTGCCGGA
GAACAGCATGCGAGCCGTCATTGACTGTGCCGGAATCCTGAAACTCAGAAACTCCGACATTGAACTTCGG
AAAGGAGAGACGGACATCGGGAGGAAGAACACACGGGTACGGCTGGTGTTCCGCGTTCACGTCCCGCAAC
CCAGCGGCCGCACGCTGTCCCTGCAGGTGGCCTCCAACCCCATCGAATGCTCCCAGCGCTCAGCTCAGGA
GCTGCCTCTGGTGGAGAAGCAGAGCACGGACAGCTATCCGGTCGTGGGCGGGAAGAAGATGGTCCTGTCT
GGCCACAACTTCCTGCAGGACTCCAAGGTCATTTTCGTGGAGAAAGCCCCAGATGGCCACCATGTCTGGG
AGATGGAAGCGAAAACTGACCGGGACCTGTGCAAGCCGAATTCTCTGGTGGTTGAGATCCCGCCGTTTCG
GAATCAGAGGATAACCAGCCCCGTTCACGTCAGTTTCTACGTCTGCAACGGGAAGAGAAAGCGAAGCCAG
TACCAGCGTTTCACCTACCTTCCCGCCAACGGTAACGCCATCTTTCTAACCGTAAGCCGTGAACATGAGC
GCGTGGGGTGCTTTTTCTTGCCAACTTTCTTGTACAAAGTGGTTGATATCGGTAAGCCTATCCCTAACCC
TCTCCTCGGTCTCGATTCTACGTAGTAATGAACTAGTCCGTAACTTGAAAGTATTTCGATTTCTTGGCTT
TATATATCTTGTGGAAAGGACGAGCCGAAGGAGTGCTTTTTACAGCG
