>Addgene plasmid #144675 | TFORF3199 | depositor partial sequence | sequence record 286141 | Barcode
GCCGAAGGAGTGCTTTTTACAGCG
